Addgene plasmid #199096: pGL2_164
Purpose: Level 2 plasmid, barcoded ORI with gentamicin resistance cassette and mScarlet-I reporter
Depositing lab: Charlie Gilbert & Nili Ostrov & Cultivarium Tools. Depositing organization: Cultivarium, Convergent Research. Publication: A scalable framework for high-throughput identification of functional origins of replication in non-model bacteria. Gilbert C, Brumwell SL, Crits-Christoph A, Kang SC, Martin-Moldes Z, Alsharif W, Esmurria A, Nguyen M-A, Lee HH, Ostrov N. bioRxiv 2023.05.19.541510 10.1101/2023.05.19.541510.
Backbone
  Vector backbone: n/a
  Vector type: Synthetic Biology
Growth in bacteria
  Bacterial resistance: Chloramphenicol and Gentamicin, 25 & 10 μg/mL
  Growth temperature: 37°C
  Growth strain: E. coli pir-116
  Copy number: High Copy
Gene/Insert
  Gene/Insert name: pIP501 ORI plus NGS barcode 4, gentamicin resistance cassette, mScarlet-I cassette, oriT
  Species: Synthetic
  Cloning method: Unknown
Terms and licenses: Academic/Nonprofit Terms; Industry Terms: Not Available to Industry
How to cite: pGL2_164 was a gift from Charlie Gilbert & Nili Ostrov & Cultivarium Tools (Addgene plasmid # 199096 ; http://n2t.net/addgene:199096 ; RRID:Addgene_199096)
