[The description below was written by a language model from this plasmid's Addgene catalogue record and pLannotate feature annotations shown in this document.]
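Description:
pGL2_164 is a 6,276 nt synthetic-biology "Level 2" assembly plasmid built to test whether a candidate origin of replication functions in bacteria other than E. coli. No conventional backbone is recorded. For propagation in E. coli it relies on the R6K γ origin, which fires only when the pi initiator protein is supplied in trans, which is why it is maintained in a pir-116 strain, where it is listed as high copy. Selection in the cloning host uses chloramphenicol, through a cat gene with its native promoter and a lambda t0 terminator, together with gentamicin. A short lacZα fragment next to the cat cassette is probably a remnant of the assembly scheme, though the record lists the cloning method as unknown.

The payload is the pIP501 replication region coupled to a sequencing barcode (NGS barcode 4). The annotation identifies its characteristic parts: the repR gene for the essential replication protein, a fragment of the copR copy-control gene, and the antisense RNAIII regulator, all assigned to the Streptococcus agalactiae plasmid. The barcode itself is not annotated in the feature table. Alongside the origin sit a gentamicin acetyltransferase gene (aacC1) driven by the class 1 integron Pc promoter, an mScarlet-I red fluorescent reporter under a J23119-type constitutive promoter, and an incP oriT that allows conjugative mobilisation from a donor providing the transfer functions. Because R6K γ is inactive in recipients lacking pi, maintenance there should depend on the pIP501 origin, with gentamicin resistance and red fluorescence marking its presence. The barcode would let this origin be tracked by sequencing, consistent with the associated work on high-throughput identification of functional origins in non-model bacteria.
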