Features (pLannotate 1.2.2; 13 found; start..end, strand, type, name):
      9..37      +  promoter       Pc promoter: intI1 (promoter lies within the coding sequence); class 1 integron promoter
    227..760     +  CDS            GmR: gentamycin acetyltransferase; aacC1; confers resistance to gentamycin
    936..960     +  promoter       J23119(SpeI) promoter (fragment): bacterial promoter (Registry of Standard Biological Parts BBa J23119) modified to end with an SpeI site
    987..1682    +  CDS            mScarlet-I: mScarlet-I is a basic (constitutively fluorescent) red fluorescent protein published in 2016, derived from synthetic construct. It is reported to be a rapidly-maturing monomer with moderate acid sensitivity.
   1896..2004    +  oriT           oriT: incP origin of transfer
   2364..2752    -  rep_origin     R6K γ ori: γ replication origin from E. coli plasmid R6K; requires the R6K initiator protein pi for replication
   2901..2995    -  terminator     lambda t0 terminator: transcription terminator from phage lambda
   3019..3675    -  CDS            cat: CAT_ECOLX - Experimental evidence at protein level: Swiss-Prot protein existence level 1. This enzyme is an effector of chloramphenicol resistance in bacteria. From Escherichia coli. This protein is used as a marker in many commonly used cloning vectors, such as pACYC184.
   3676..3778    -  promoter       cat promoter: promoter of the E. coli cat gene encoding chloramphenicol acetyltransferase
   3853..3896    -  CDS            lacZα (fragment): LacZα fragment of β-galactosidase; lacZ fragment
   4112..4243    +  CDS            copR (fragment): COPR_STRAG - Protein predicted: Swiss-Prot protein existence level 4. Involved in copy control of plasmid pIP501. From Streptococcus agalactiae.
   4341..4468    -  ncRNA          Plasmid RNAIII: Accession: RF00235 - Plasmid RNAIII
   4627..6114    +  CDS            repR: REPR_STRAG - Protein predicted: Swiss-Prot protein existence level 4. Essential for replication. From Streptococcus agalactiae.
>Addgene plasmid #199096 | pGL2_164 | addgene full sequence | sequence record 408503 | Addgene NGS Result
GCAAGGAGTTGACATAAGCCTGTTCGGTTCGTAAACTGTAATGCAAGTAGCGTATGCGCTCACGCAACTG
GTCCAGAACCTTGACCGAACGCAGCGGTGGTAACGGCGCAGTGGCGGTTTTCATGGCTTGTTATGACTGT
TTTTTTGTACAGTCTATGCCTCGGGCATCCAAGCAGCAAGCGCGTTACGCCGTGGGTCGATGTTTGATGT
TATGGAGCAGCAACGAATGTTACGCAGCAGCAACGATGTTACGCAGCAGGGCAGTCGCCCTAAAACAAAG
TTAGGTGGCTCAAGTATGGGCATCATTCGCACATGTAGGCTCGGCCCTGACCAAGTCAAATCCATGCGGG
CTGCTCTTGATCTTTTCGGTCGTGAGTTCGGAGACGTAGCCACCTACTCCCAACATCAGCCGGACTCCGA
TTACCTCGGGAACTTGCTCCGTAGTAAGACATTCATCGCGCTTGCTGCCTTCGACCAAGAAGCGGTTGTT
GGCGCTCTCGCGGCTTACGTTCTGCCCAAGTTTGAGCAGCCGCGTAGTGAGATCTATATCTATGATCTCG
CAGTCTCCGGAGAGCACCGGAGGCAGGGCATTGCCACCGCGCTCATCAATCTCCTCAAGCATGAGGCCAA
CGCGCTTGGTGCTTATGTGATCTACGTGCAAGCAGATTACGGTGACGATCCCGCAGTGGCTCTCTATACA
AAGTTGGGCATACGGGAAGAAGTGATGCACTTTGATATCGACCCAAGTACCGCCACCTAAGCTTGAGCGC
ATGCTCGAGTACTTCGCCTGGACCATGCTCGCCGTCGTCTTCGGCTTCCTCCTCTTCGTCAACCTCGCCT
ACGTCCCCCTCGGCCACTGGGCCGAGGCCTTCGCCGGCTTCTTCAAATTTTCAGGGCTGCCGCACCCCAT
CGACTGGGGGCTCGCTATACAGGAGTTGACGGCTAGCTCAGTCCTAGGTACAGTGCTAGCTACTAGGAGG
AAAAAAATGGTGAGTAAGGGTGAAGCCGTGATTAAAGAGTTCATGCGCTTCAAAGTGCATATGGAGGGCT
CAATGAACGGCCATGAATTTGAAATTGAAGGTGAAGGAGAAGGCCGTCCGTATGAGGGCACCCAGACCGC
CAAACTGAAAGTCACAAAGGGTGGCCCGCTGCCGTTTTCGTGGGATATTTTATCCCCTCAATTCATGTAC
GGCAGCCGGGCGTTTATTAAACACCCGGCGGATATCCCGGATTACTATAAGCAATCTTTTCCAGAAGGCT
TTAAATGGGAGCGCGTGATGAATTTTGAAGACGGAGGTGCTGTTACCGTGACCCAGGACACGAGCTTAGA
AGACGGTACCTTGATCTATAAGGTAAAGCTGCGTGGTACCAATTTCCCGCCGGATGGGCCAGTTATGCAG
AAAAAGACTATGGGCTGGGAAGCATCGACGGAGCGTCTTTACCCCGAAGACGGCGTCCTGAAAGGCGATA
TTAAAATGGCCCTGCGACTGAAAGACGGCGGTCGCTACCTTGCAGATTTCAAAACAACGTATAAAGCGAA
AAAACCTGTGCAGATGCCCGGGGCGTACAACGTTGATCGCAAACTAGATATCACTTCACACAACGAAGAT
TACACGGTAGTCGAACAGTATGAACGTAGCGAGGGGCGCCATAGCACCGGAGGCATGGATGAACTCTATA
AATAAGCTTCGCTCGTGCTCGCCGCGACCTTCCTCTTCATGCACCTCTTCGGCATCGGGCTGCACAACGC
TACAGAGGAGCTTTTCCGCTGCATAACCCTGCTTCGGGGTCATTATAGCGATTTTTTCGGTATATCCATC
CTTTTTCGCACGATATACAGGATTTTGCCAAAGGGTTCGTGTAGACTTTCCTTGGTGTATCCAACGGCGT
CAGCCGGGCAGGATAGGTGAAGTAGGCCCACCCGCGAGCGGGTGTTCCTTCTTCACTGTCCCTTATTCGC
ACCTGGCGGTGCTCAACGGGAATCCTGCTCTGCGAGGCTGGCCGTACGCTAGGTATACTTGAGACCACCC
CAGGATACATAGATTACCACAACTCCGAGCCCTTCCACCTAGCGTGCTAACCACGCACGCTATTGTTGTA
TAGGCTAGGTGGAGGCTCAGTGATGATAAGTCTGCGATGGTGGATGCATGTGTCATGGTCATAGCTGTTT
CCTGTGTGAAATTGTTATCCGCTCAGAGGGCACAATCCTATTCCGCGCTATCCGACAATCTCCAAGACAT
TAGGTGGAGTTCAGTTCGGCGTATGGCATATGTCGCTGGAAAGAACATGTGAGCAAAAGGCCAGCAAAAG
GCCAGGAACCGTAAAAAGGCCGCGTTGCTGGCGTTACAGCTGGGCGCGCCCCATGTCAGCCGTTAAGTGT
TCCTGTGTCACTCAAAATTGCTTTGAGAGGCTCTAAGGGCTTCTCAGTGCGTTACATCCCTGGCTTGTTG
TCCACAACCGTTAAACCTTAAAGGCTTTAAAAGCCTTATATATTCTTTTTTTTCTTATAAAACTTAAAAC
CTTAGAGGCTATTTAAGTTGCTGATTTATATTAATTTTATTGTTCAAACATGAGAGCTTAGTACGTGAAA
CATGAGAGCTTAGTACGTTAGCCATGAGAGCTTAGTACGTTAGCCATGAGGGTTTAGTTCGTTAAACATG
AGAGCTTAGTACGTTAAACATGAGAGCTTAGTACGTGAAACATGAGAGCTTAGTACGTACTATCAACAGG
TTGAACTGCTGATCTTCAGATCGGCGCGCCGGCCGGCCGAAGATCCTTTGATCTTTTCTACGGGGTCTGA
CGCTCTATTCAACAAAGCCGCCGTCCCGTCAAGTCAGCGTAAATGGGTAGGGGGCTTCAAATCGTCCCCC
CATACGATATAAGTTGTTACTAGTGCTTGGATTCTCACCAATAAAAAACGCCCGGCGGCAACCGAGCGTT
CTGAACAAATCCAGATGGAGTTCTGAGGTCATTACTGGATCTATCAACAGGAGTCCAAGCGAGCTCGATA
TCAAATTACGCCCCGCCCTGCCACTCATCGCAGTACTGTTGTAATTCATTAAGCATTCTGCCGACATGGA
AGCCATCACAAACGGCATGATGAACCTGAATCGCCAGCGGCATCAGCACCTTGTCGCCTTGCGTATAATA
TTTGCCCATGGTGAAAACGGGGGCGAAGAAGTTGTCCATATTGGCCACGTTTAAATCAAAACTGGTGAAA
CTCACCCAGGGATTGGCTGAGACGAAAAACATATTCTCAATAAACCCTTTAGGGAAATAGGCCAGGTTTT
CACCGTAACACGCCACATCTTGCGAATATATGTGTAGAAACTGCCGGAAATCGTCGTGGTATTCACTCCA
GAGCGATGAAAACGTTTCAGTTTGCTCATGGAAAACGGTGTAACAAGGGTGAACACTATCCCATATCACC
AGCTCACCGTCTTTCATTGCCATACGAAATTCCGGATGAGCATTCATCAGGCGGGCAAGAATGTGAATAA
AGGCCGGATAAAACTTGTGCTTATTTTTCTTTACGGTCTTTAAAAAGGCCGTAATATCCAGCTGAACGGT
CTGGTTATAGGTACATTGAGCAACTGACTGAAATGCCTCAAAATGTTCTTTACGATGCCATTGGGATATA
TCAACGGTGGTATATCCAGTGATTTTTTTCTCCATTTTAGCTTCCTTAGCTCCTGAAAATCTCGATAACT
CAAAAAATACGCCCGGTAGTGATCTTATTTCATTATGGTGAAAGTTGGAACCTCTTACGTGCCGATCAAC
GTCTCATTGATACCTGAAACAAAACCCATCGTACGGCCAAGGAAGTCTCCAATAACTGTGATCCACCACA
AGCGCCAGGGTTTTCCCAGTCACGACGTTGTAAAACGACGGCCAGTCATGCATAATCCGCACGCATCTGG
AATAAGGAAGTGCCATTCCGCCTGACCTTAGCGTGCGAACAGCACGCTATTGTTGTATCATTACTCGCAT
CCATTCTCAGGCTGTCTCGTCTCGTCTCCGAGGTCTCAGGAGAATGAGTCAGGGTCACGCGTAGGACGCG
TCGAGTAGGGTGGGTGGGTAAATGGTAATGCGTTCCGCAGCCACACGCCGTGTGAAGCTGGGGAGAACTA
ACTCAACGCTAGTAGTGGATTTAATCCCAAATGAGCCAACAGAACCAGAACCAGAAACAGAACAAGTAAC
ATTGGAGTTAGAAATGGAAGAAGAAAAAAGCAATGATTTCGTGTGAATAATGCACGAAATCATTGCTTAT
TTTTTTAAAAAGCGATATACTAGATATAACGAAACAACGAACTGAATAAAGAATACAAAAAAAGAGCCAC
GACCAGTTAAAGCCTGAGAAATTTTAACTGCGAGCCTTAATTGATTACCACCAATCAATTAAAGAAGTCC
AGACCCAAAATTTGGTAAAGTATTTAATTACTTTATTAATCAGATACTTAAATATCTGTAAACCCATTAT
ATCGGGTTTTTGAGGGGATTTCAAGTCTTTAAGAAGATACCAGGCAATCAATTAAGAAAAACTTAGTTGA
TTGCCTTTTTTGTTGTGATTCAACTTTGATCGTAGCTTCTAACTAATTAATTTTCGTAAGAAAGGAGAAC
AGCTGAATGAATATCCCTTTTGTTGTAGAAACTGTGCTTCATGACGGCTTGTTAAAGTACAAATTTAAAA
ATAGTAAAATTCGCTCAATCACTACCAAGCCAGGTAAAAGTAAAGGGGCTATTTTTGCGTATCGCTCAAA
AAAAAGCATGATTGGCGGACGTGGCGTTGTTCTGACTTCCGAAGAAGCGATTCACGAAAATCAAGATACA
TTTACGCATTGGACACCAAACGTTTATCGTTATGGTACGTATGCAGACGAAAACCGTTCATACACTAAAG
GACATTCTGAAAACAATTTAAGACAAATCAATACCTTCTTTATTGATTTTGATATTCACACGGAAAAAGA
AACTATTTCAGCAAGCGATATTTTAACAACAGCTATTGATTTAGGTTTTATGCCTACGTTAATTATCAAA
TCTGATAAAGGTTATCAAGCATATTTTGTTTTAGAAACGCCAGTCTATGTGACTTCAAAATCAGAATTTA
AATCTGTCAAAGCAGCCAAAATAATCTCGCAAAATATCCGAGAATATTTTGGAAAGTCTTTGCCAGTTGA
TCTAACGTGCAATCATTTTGGGATTGCTCGTATACCAAGAACGGACAATGTAGAATTTTTTGATCCCAAT
TACCGTTATTCTTTCAAAGAATGGCAAGATTGGTCTTTCAAACAAACAGATAATAAGGGCTTTACTCGTT
CAAGTCTAACGGTTTTAAGCGGTACAGAAGGCAAAAAACAAGTAGATGAACCCTGGTTTAATCTCTTATT
GCACGAAACGAAATTTTCAGGAGAAAAGGGTTTAGTAGGGCGCAATAGCGTTATGTTTACCCTCTCTTTA
GCCTACTTTAGTTCAGGCTATTCAATCGAAACGTGCGAATATAATATGTTTGAGTTTAATAATCGATTAG
ATCAACCCTTAGAAGAAAAAGAAGTAATCAAAATTGTTAGAAGTGCCTATTCAGAAAACTATCAAGGGGC
TAATAGGGAATACATTACCATTCTTTGCAAAGCTTGGGTATCAAGTGATTTAACCAGTAAAGATTTATTT
GTCCGTCAAGGGTGGTTTAAATTCAAGAAAAAAAGAAGCGAACGTCAACGTGTTCATTTGTCAGAATGGA
AAGAAGATTTAATGGCTTATATTAGCGAAAAAAGCGATGTATACAAGCCTTATTTAGCGACGACCAAAAA
AGAGATTAGAGAAGTGCTAGGCATTCCTGAACGGACATTAGATAAATTGCTGAAGGTACTGAAGGCGAAT
CAGGAAATTTTCTTTAAGATTAAACCAGGAAGAAATGGTGGCATTCAACTTGCTAGTGTTAAATCATTGT
TGCTATCGATCATTAAATTAAAAAAAGAAGAACGAGAAAGCTATATAAAGGCGCTGACAGCTTCGTTTAA
TTTAGAACGTACATTTATTCAAGAAACTCTAAACAAATTGGCAGAACGCCCCAAAACGGACCCACAACTC
GATTTGTTTAGCTACGATACAGGCTGAAAATAAAACCCGCACTATGCCATTACATTTATATCTATGATAC
GTGTTTGTTTTTCTTTGCTGTTTAGTGAATGATTAGCAGAAATATACAGAGTAAGATTTTAATTAATTAT
TAGGGGGAGAAGGAGAGAGTAGCCCGAAAACTTTTAGTTGGCGCTA
